Addgene plasmid #107664: Pgr_beta-catenin-1
Purpose: RNAi studies in planarians
Depositing lab: Alejandro Sánchez. Depositing organization: Stowers Institute for Medical Research. Publication: Hands-On Classroom Activities for Exploring Regeneration and Stem Cell Biology with Planarians. Accorsi A, Williams MM, Ross EJ, Robb SMC, Elliott SA, Tu KC, Sanchez Alvarado A. The American Biology Teacher 79(3):208-223. Mar 2017. 10.1525/abt.2017.79.3.208.
Backbone
  Vector backbone: pPR-T4P
  Backbone size w/o insert (bp): 2636
  Vector type: RNAi
Growth in bacteria
  Bacterial resistance: Kanamycin, 50 μg/mL
  Growth temperature: 37°C
  Growth strain: DH5alpha
  Copy number: Unknown
Gene/Insert
  Gene/Insert name: beta-catenin-1
  Species: Phagocata gracilis
  Insert size (bp): 2613
  Cloning method: Ligation Independent Cloning
Terms and licenses: Academic/Nonprofit Terms; Industry Terms: Not Available to Industry
How to cite: Pgr_beta-catenin-1 was a gift from Alejandro Sánchez (Addgene plasmid # 107664 ; http://n2t.net/addgene:107664 ; RRID:Addgene_107664)
