[The description below was written by a language model from this plasmid's Addgene catalogue record and pLannotate feature annotations shown in this document.]
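Description:
Pgr_beta-catenin-1 is an RNAi vector built on the pPR-T4P backbone and carrying a beta-catenin-1 fragment from the planarian Phagocata gracilis, inserted by ligation-independent cloning. It is propagated in E. coli through a high-copy ColE1/pUC-type origin and selected with kanamycin via the KanR aminoglycoside phosphotransferase gene. Other annotated backbone remnants include short lacI and lacZα fragments, a piece of the pBluescript multiple cloning site, and the rrnB T1 and T2 terminators.

The functional core is a pair of convergent T7 promoters, one on each strand, that bracket the cloning region, each backed by a T7 terminator placed outside the opposing promoter. T7 RNA polymerase can therefore transcribe both strands of the insert, and the complementary transcripts anneal into double-stranded RNA, while the terminators limit read-through into the backbone. A third T7 promoter is annotated just downstream of the second terminator. This layout allows dsRNA to be made either in bacteria expressing T7 polymerase or by in vitro transcription. The recorded purpose is RNAi studies in planarians, and the associated publication concerns classroom activities on regeneration and stem cell biology.

The sizes in the record do not agree. The catalogue lists a 2,636 bp backbone and a 2,613 bp insert, but the sequenced record is only 3,398 nt, and the unannotated space between the two inward-facing T7 promoters is under 1 kb. The cloned fragment therefore appears considerably shorter than the stated insert size, which may instead refer to the full-length transcript. The record does not resolve this.
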