>Addgene plasmid #107664 | Pgr_beta-catenin-1 | depositor full sequence | sequence record 203020 | Full Sequence
TGGATTCAGAAGACCAGAACAAAAAAGACTGGAAATGCTTGTCTAATATAAGCATAAATGATAATTTTGC
AAATGATATTTGTATGCTAACACCAGACTCGCCTGGAAGTAATATATGTGGTAGACAAGGCGGTGAAGCT
ATGGCTGATGTAAATTTAACTTCTGGCTATGATGCTAATAAATCCGAATGTGATAAGGAGTTTGGACTAG
ATATCGATAAGCTGGAAGCAGAGAGTGCTATACCTGATTTAATAAAATTGATTAAGGATGAGGATGACGC
TGTAGTAATTAATGGAGCAACTCGAATGGTTTTTCAATTAAGTAAATTGGACGCTATTGATGCTTTGATT
AATTCAAAAGAAATGATCTCATGTCTTATTGATGCAATGAATAAAGCAGAACACACCGATACTGTTAGAT
ATTTGGCAGGAACTATTTACAATATGTCTCAAAAGAAATATGGATTAAAGGTTATTTTTGAGGCGAATGT
AATACCTTGTCTGGTCAAACTTCTTGGATTTTCGATGGAATCTGTTTTATTTTATGCGATTACAACGTTG
CACAATTTACTTTTATACCAAGAAGGAGGGAAAGAAGCAGTCAGAATAAGTAGTTGTATTCCGAAACTTG
TTACACTTCTTCAGAAAAATAATATGAAATTTTTAACAATTTGTACTGATTGTTTACAGATTCTTGCATT
TAATCATCAACCAAGCAAAATAGAAATCTTAAAAAATTGTGGACCTCTTCATTTAATTCACATTATTAAA
AGTTATAATTATGAAAAATTGCTATGGACGGCTACTCGGGTTCTGAAGGTGTTGAGTGTTTGTTCAGCAA
ATAAACCAGTGATAATTAGGGAAGGAGGAATAGAAGCTTTGACAAATATATTATATCATACAATTCAAGG
AAATTCATCTGTAACTCCGTATCAACCAGATTCTACTAACGAAAACAATGATCCACATCCACAATTTAGT
CAGAGATTGTTACATAATTGCCTGTGGACTTTGAGAAATCTCTCCGATGCAGCAACTCGAATAAATTTTG
ATCATTTATTAAAGGTCTTGGTCCAAATCCTAATGAGTTCTTACAATTCATTTCAGAGACAGAATATACA
TATTGACGCCAATGCAGTTAATTGTGCAGCAGGAATTTTATCCAACCTAACTTGTAATAATCAATACAAT
AAAATTGCTCTATTCAAGCTTGGGGGCGTGGAAGCACTAATTAGAGTAATCGAATGGAACTTTGCTTCTC
TCAATAATCCAAATCCACCGAATAAAATAAATTCAAATAACACTTTCTCAGAAGACATATTAGAACCTTG
TATATGTGCATTGCGTCATTTAACCAGTAGACACGAGGAGGCAGAAGCAGTCCAAGCTTCTCTTGTTCAA
TTTCAGGGACTGTCTTTGTTGATTCGTTTACTTGAGATGCAGCTAGGCCAAGATCTCTTTTATATGCAAA
CTCAGCAACCCGTTACGTCTAACCTATTTATGTCGTACAAAATTAACTGGAGTCTCATCAAGGCTATAAT
TGGTCTAATTAGGAATATGGCAATGTCGTCGTGTAATTTTGCTGCGATTCGCGAACGTGGTTTCGTTTGG
CCCATGATCGTACTTATAAACCGAGCACAGATTGATGCTACAAATAAGAGTCCTGGTTCAACAGTATCTT
CAAAAGATAAATTACTTGACGATATTATGGAAGTAACATGTGGCGCGCTGCACATGCTCGCCAAAGATCC
GGGAATACGAGCGCAGATTATATCGATAAAACTTTGGCAGCGACTGATATATTGTCCACAGCAAATTGGT
ATTCAATCTGCGATTTATGTAATTGCCAGTCTCTTATTCAATCACTTGGAATCTATTCAACGAGTGGCTA
TAGGTTTATTGGTGGAATTATCGGCTGAAAGAATGGCATTAGAAATGATAATGAGCCACATGGTGATCAC
AAATAGGCTTAATGAAATGGTCCACTCAAAAAGTGAAGCAGTCTCAACTTATGCGTCTGCGATATTGATT
CGAGCCACGGAAGAGAAGAATAAGCGCTATACACCATGTCATAATTACAATGCACCACTGCAGAATTCAG
CTTGTTCAAGACCCAATCTGTCGATAGCCCTATCCAATAATCAGTCACACAATAGTCCCGGATTCCTTAA
CTCTATTCTACATTCACCGGTTATGCACAATCAACCTCCTTGTGTTAGTCATCGGCACATACCCTCGCAA
TGTGGAGATCAGAATTATATAAACAGCGAGCTGCTGGGTCAGATCGGAGACATGGACGTGTCGGACATGC
AGATGAACTACGGTCCACCGATGACCCCTCAAACACGGTATCCGTACAACCCAGGTTATATGGATAGTGG
TGGTGGTTGTCCCTCATCAGGGTCGTCGTCGGGCATTCAGGCCGACATGAGGTACTTCAAACAAACAGGC
GACTGTCACTTGCAGGACACACAGAAGGGGGGGCCCTATGCCTCCAAAAGCAAGGGCAAAGACTCGATGG
ACCTGTGCATGGCTGAGGGCCCCGACTGGCCCGACTCAGGCTCTGACTTCTCGCAGGCACACTCCCACAA
ACCGTAGCAAACACACATGATCG
