Features (pLannotate 1.2.2; 12 found; start..end, strand, type, name):
     24..71      -  terminator     T7 terminator: transcription terminator for bacteriophage T7 RNA polymerase
     76..94      +  promoter       T7 promoter: promoter for bacteriophage T7 RNA polymerase
    128..174     +  misc_feature   MCS (fragment): pBluescript multiple cloning site
   1028..1046    -  promoter       T7 promoter: promoter for bacteriophage T7 RNA polymerase
   1053..1096    +  terminator     T7 terminator (fragment): transcription terminator for bacteriophage T7 RNA polymerase
   1104..1122    -  promoter       T7 promoter: promoter for bacteriophage T7 RNA polymerase
   1256..2065    +  CDS            KanR: aminoglycoside phosphotransferase; aph(3')-Ia; confers resistance to kanamycin in bacteria or G418 (Geneticin®) in eukaryotes
   2212..2800    +  rep_origin     ori: high-copy-number ColE1/pMB1/pBR322/pUC origin of replication
   2983..3075    +  CDS            lacI (fragment): lac repressor; lacI; The lac repressor binds to the lac operator to inhibit transcription in E. coli. This inhibition can be relieved by adding lactose or isopropyl-β-D-thiogalactopyranoside (IPTG).
   3130..3157    -  terminator     rrnB T2 terminator: transcription terminator T2 from the E. coli rrnB gene
   3289..3332    +  terminator     rrnB T1 terminator: Escherichia coli rrnB; transcription terminator T1 from the E. coli rrnB gene
   3379..17      -  CDS            lacZα (fragment) (across the origin): LacZα fragment of β-galactosidase; lacZ fragment
>Addgene plasmid #107664 | Pgr_beta-catenin-1 | addgene full sequence | sequence record 209335 | Addgene NGS Result
GTAAAACGACGGCCAGTCTTAAGCAAAAAACCCCTCAAGACCCGTTTAGAGGCCCCAAGGGGTTATGCTA
GGAAGTAATACGACTCACTATAGGGAGACCGGCAGATCTGATATCATCGATGAATTCGAGCTCCACCGCG
GTGGCGGCCGCTCTAGAACTAGTGGATCCACCGGTTCCATGGCTAGCGGCATTACCATCCCGGTCCACTC
AAAAAGTGAAGCAGTCTCAACTTATGCGTCTGCGATATTGATTCGAGCCACGGAAGAGAAGAATAAGCGC
TATACACCATGTCATAATTACAATGCACCACTGCAGAATTCAGCTTGTTCAAGACCCAATCTGTCGATAG
CCCTATCCAATAATCAGTCACACAATAGTCCCGGATTCCTTAACTCTATTCTACATTCACCGGTTATGCA
CAATCAACCTCCTTGTGTTAGTCATCGGCACATACCCTCGCAATGTGGAGATCAGAATTATATAAACAGC
GAGCTGCTGGGTCAGATCGGAGACATGGACGTGTCGGACATGCAGATGAACTACGGTCCACCGATGACCC
CTCAAACACGGTATCCGTACAACCCAGGTTACATGGATAGTGGTGGTGGTTGTCCCTCATCAGGGTCGTC
GTCGGGCATTCAGGCCGACATGAGGTACTTCAAACAAACAGGCGACTGTCACTTGCAGGACACACAGAAG
GGGGGGCCCTATGCCTCCAAAAGCAAGGGCAAAGACTCGATGGACCTGTGCATGGCTGAGGGCCCCGACT
GGCCCGACTCAGGCTCTGACTTCTCGCAGGCACACTCCCACAAACCGTAGCAAACACACATGATCGGGTC
GCCGCCGCCAGCCAATGGAATGACGTCATTTTATTTATTTACGCAGTTTCGTTATTATTATTATCATTAT
TATTTATTATTATTATTATTATTATTTCGTGATGTGATTGTGATTTCGAGTATCATGTGAGTGTATATTA
GTGACTGGCGGGCGGGTAGAATTGGCCGGGCCCGGTACCCAATTCGCCCTATAGTGAGTCGTATTACTTC
CACATAACCCCTTGGGGCCTCTAAACGGGTCTTGAGGGGTTTTTTGAGGATCCCCTATAGTGAGTCGTAT
TACATGGTCATAGCTGTTTCCTGGCAGCTCTGGCCCGTGTCTCAAAATCTCTGATGTTACATTGCACAAG
ATAAAAATATATCATCATGAACAATAAAACTGTCTGCTTACATAAACAGTAATACAAGGGGTGTTATGAG
CCATATTCAACGGGAAACGTCGAGGCCGCGATTAAATTCCAACATGGATGCTGATTTATATGGGTATAAA
TGGGCTCGCGATAATGTCGGGCAATCAGGTGCGACAATCTATCGCTTGTATGGGAAGCCCGATGCGCCAG
AGTTGTTTCTGAAACATGGCAAAGGTAGCGTTGCCAATGATGTTACAGATGAGATGGTCAGACTAAACTG
GCTGACGGAATTTATGCCTCTTCCGACCATCAAGCATTTTATCCGTACTCCTGATGATGCATGGTTACTC
ACCACTGCGATCCCCGGAAAAACAGCATTCCAGGTATTAGAAGAATATCCTGATTCAGGTGAAAATATTG
TTGATGCGCTGGCAGTGTTCCTGCGCCGGTTGCATTCGATTCCTGTTTGTAATTGTCCTTTTAACAGCGA
TCGCGTATTTCGTCTCGCTCAGGCGCAATCACGAATGAATAACGGTTTGGTTGATGCGAGTGATTTTGAT
GACGAGCGTAATGGCTGGCCTGTTGAACAAGTCTGGAAAGAAATGCATAAACTTTTGCCATTCTCACCGG
ATTCAGTCGTCACTCATGGTGATTTCTCACTTGATAACCTTATTTTTGACGAGGGGAAATTAATAGGTTG
TATTGATGTTGGACGAGTCGGAATCGCAGACCGATACCAGGATCTTGCCATCCTATGGAACTGCCTCGGT
GAGTTTTCTCCTTCATTACAGAAACGGCTTTTTCAAAAATATGGTATTGATAATCCTGATATGAATAAAT
TGCAGTTTCATTTGATGCTCGATGAGTTTTTCTAATCAGAATTGGTTAATTGGTTGTAACACTGGCAGAG
CATTACGCTGACTTGACGGGACGGCGCAAGCTCATGACCAAAATCCCTTAACGTGAGTTACGCGTCGTTC
CACTGAGCGTCAGACCCCGTAGAAAAGATCAAAGGATCTTCTTGAGATCCTTTTTTTCTGCGCGTAATCT
GCTGCTTGCAAACAAAAAAACCACCGCTACCAGCGGTGGTTTGTTTGCCGGATCAAGAGCTACCAACTCT
TTTTCCGAAGGTAACTGGCTTCAGCAGAGCGCAGATACCAAATACTGTTCTTCTAGTGTAGCCGTAGTTA
GGCCACCACTTCAAGAACTCTGTAGCACCGCCTACATACCTCGCTCTGCTAATCCTGTTACCAGTGGCTG
CTGCCAGTGGCGATAAGTCGTGTCTTACCGGGTTGGACTCAAGACGATAGTTACCGGATAAGGCGCAGCG
GTCGGGCTGAACGGGGGGTTCGTGCACACAGCCCAGCTTGGAGCGAACGACCTACACCGAACTGAGATAC
CTACAGCGTGAGCTATGAGAAAGCGCCACGCTTCCCGAAGGGAGAAAGGCGGACAGGTATCCGGTAAGCG
GCAGGGTCGGAACAGGAGAGCGCACGAGGGAGCTTCCAGGGGGAAACGCCTGGTATCTTTATAGTCCTGT
CGGGTTTCGCCACCTCTGACTTGAGCGTCGATTTTTGTGATGCTCGTCAGGGGGGCGGAGCCTATGGAAA
AACGCCAGCAACGCGGCCTTTTTACGGTTCCTGGCCTTTTGCTGGCCTTTTGCTCACATGTTCTTTCCTG
CGTTATCCCCTGATTCTGTGGATAACCGTATTACCGCCTTTGAGTGAGCTGATACCGCTCGCCGCAGCCG
AACGACCGAGCGCAGCGAGTCAGTGAGCGAGGAAGCGGAAGAGCGCCCAATACGCAAACCGCCTCTCCCC
GCGCGTTGGCCGATTCATTAATGCAGCTGGCACGACAGGTTTCCCGACTGGAAAGCGGGCAGTGAGCGCA
ACGCAATTAATACGCGTACCGCTAGCCAGGAAGAGTTTGTAGAAACGCAAAAAGGCCATCCGTCAGGATG
GCCTTCTGCTTAGTTTGATGCCTGGCAGTTTATGGCGGGCGTCCTGCCCGCCACCCTCCGGGCCGTTGCT
TCACAACGTTCAAATCCGCTCCCGGCGGATTTGTCCTACTCAGGAGAGCGTTCACCGACAAACAACAGAT
AAAACGAAAGGCCCAGTCTTCCGACTGAGCCTTTCGTTTTATTTGATGCCTGGCAGTTCCCTACTCTCGC
GTTAACGCTAGCATGGATGTTTTCCCAGTCACGACGTT
